Addgene plasmid #240467: LAMP1-G-GECO1.2
Purpose: Mid-affinity GECI targeted to cytosolic face of the lysosome
Depositing lab: Antony Galione. Publication: Optical profiling of autonomous Ca(2+) nanodomains generated by lysosomal TPC2 and TRPML1. Davis LC, Morgan AJ, Galione A. Cell Calcium. 2023 Dec;116:102801. doi: 10.1016/j.ceca.2023.102801. Epub 2023 Sep 18. PubMed 37742482.
Backbone
  Vector backbone: pDendra2-N
  Backbone manufacturer: Clontech
  Backbone size w/o insert (bp): 3964
  Total vector size (bp): 6508
  Vector type: Mammalian Expression
Growth in bacteria
  Bacterial resistance: Kanamycin, 50 μg/mL
  Growth temperature: 37°C
  Growth strain: DH5alpha
  Copy number: High Copy
Gene/Insert
  Gene/Insert name: LAMP1 (alt name: Lysosome associated membrane protein 1)
  Species: H. sapiens (human)
  Insert size (bp): 1251
  Mutation: Silent mutation
  GenBank ID: 3916
  Entrez Gene: LAMP1 (a.k.a. CD107a, LAMPA, LGP120)
  Promoter: CMV
  Tag / fusion protein: G-GECO1.2 (C terminal on insert)
  Cloning method: Restriction Enzyme; 5′ cloning site AgeI (unknown if destroyed); 3′ cloning site NotI (not destroyed)
  Sequencing primers: 5′ CAA CGG GAC TTT CCA AAA TG; 3′ GAAATTTGTGATGCTATTGC
Terms and licenses: Academic/Nonprofit Terms; Industry Terms: Not Available to Industry
How to cite: LAMP1-G-GECO1.2 was a gift from Antony Galione (Addgene plasmid # 240467 ; http://n2t.net/addgene:240467 ; RRID:Addgene_240467)
