[The description below was written by a language model from this plasmid's Addgene catalogue record and pLannotate feature annotations shown in this document.]
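Description:
LAMP1-G-GECO1.2 is a 6.5 kb mammalian expression plasmid built on the Clontech pDendra2-N backbone, designed to place a genetically encoded calcium indicator on the cytosolic face of lysosomes. It is maintained in E. coli at high copy through a ColE1/pUC-type origin and selected with kanamycin. The NeoR/KanR gene (Tn5 aminoglycoside phosphotransferase) sits behind both a bacterial bla promoter and the SV40 enhancer/early promoter and is followed by an HSV TK polyadenylation signal. The same marker can therefore also confer G418 resistance in mammalian cells. An f1 origin is also present. Short annotated fragments of ble, SV40 large T antigen and a bGH poly(A) signal appear to be backbone remnants or partial database matches rather than functional units.

The expression cassette uses the human CMV immediate-early enhancer and promoter to drive the full human LAMP1 coding sequence (1251 bp, recorded as carrying a silent mutation). LAMP1 is joined through a short multiple-cloning-site-derived linker to G-GECO1.2 at its C terminus, and the cassette ends with an SV40 poly(A) signal. The automated annotation labels the sensor region as a GCaMP6f fragment. This most likely reflects the shared GFP–calmodulin–M13 architecture of these indicators, and the catalogue entry identifies it as G-GECO1.2, a green, mid-affinity sensor. LAMP1 is a lysosomal membrane protein whose short C-terminal tail faces the cytosol, so fusing the indicator there anchors it just outside the lysosomal membrane. According to the record, the construct is used for optical reporting of local calcium signals near lysosomes, in work on calcium nanodomains generated by the lysosomal channels TPC2 and TRPML1.
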