Features (pLannotate 1.2.2; 16 found; start..end, strand, type, name):
     61..364     +  enhancer       CMV enhancer: human cytomegalovirus immediate early enhancer
    365..568     +  promoter       CMV promoter: human cytomegalovirus (CMV) immediate early promoter
    591..627     +  misc_feature   MCS (fragment): multiple cloning site
    631..1881    +  CDS            LAMP1: LAMP1_HUMAN - Experimental evidence at protein level: Swiss-Prot protein existence level 1. (Microbial infection) Acts as a receptor for Lassa virus protein. From Homo sapiens (Human).
   1882..1910    +  misc_feature   MCS (fragment): multiple cloning site
   1917..3172    +  CDS            GCaMP6f (fragment): improved fluorescent protein-based calcium sensor (Chen et al., 2013)
   3190..3273    +  CDS            large T antigen (fragment): large T antigen from SV40 (simian virus 40)
   3296..3417    +  polyA_signal   SV40 poly(A) signal: SV40 polyadenylation signal
   3451..3879    -  rep_origin     f1 ori (sequence partly withheld): f1 bacteriophage origin of replication; arrow indicates direction of (+) strand synthesis
   3906..4010    +  promoter       AmpR promoter: bla
   4012..4369    +  promoter       SV40 promoter: SV40 enhancer and early promoter
   4404..5198    +  CDS            NeoR/KanR: aminoglycoside phosphotransferase from Tn5; aph(3')-II (or nptII); confers resistance to neomycin, kanamycin, and G418 (Geneticin®)
   5219..5371    +  CDS            ble (fragment): BLE_KLEPN - Experimental evidence at protein level: Swiss-Prot protein existence level 1. Binding protein with a strong affinity to the bleomycin family of antibiotics. Binds to CL990; an antimitotic-antibiotic compound. From Klebsiella pneumoniae.
   5430..5477    +  polyA_signal   HSV TK poly(A) signal: herpes simplex virus thymidine kinase polyadenylation signal (Cole and Stacy, 1985)
   5568..5584    -  polyA_signal   bGH poly(A) signal (fragment): bovine growth hormone polyadenylation signal
   5806..6394    +  rep_origin     ori: high-copy-number ColE1/pMB1/pBR322/pUC origin of replication
>Addgene plasmid #240467 | LAMP1-G-GECO1.2 | addgene full sequence | sequence record 489542 | Addgene NGS Result
TAGTTATTAATAGTAATCAATTACGGGGTCATTAGTTCATAGCCCATATATGGAGTTCCGCGTTACATAA
CTTACGGTAAATGGCCCGCCTGGCTGACCGCCCAACGACCCCCGCCCATTGACGTCAATAATGACGTATG
TTCCCATAGTAACGCCAATAGGGACTTTCCATTGACGTCAATGGGTGGAGTATTTACGGTAAACTGCCCA
CTTGGCAGTACATCAAGTGTATCATATGCCAAGTACGCCCCCTATTGACGTCAATGACGGTAAATGGCCC
GCCTGGCATTATGCCCAGTACATGACCTTATGGGACTTTCCTACTTGGCAGTACATCTACGTATTAGTCA
TCGCTATTACCATGGTGATGCGGTTTTGGCAGTACATCAATGGGCGTGGATAGCGGTTTGACTCACGGGG
ATTTCCAAGTCTCCACCCCATTGACGTCAATGGGAGTTTGTTTTGGCACCAAAATCAACGGGACTTTCCA
AAATGTCGTAACAACTCCGCCCCATTGACGCAAATGGGCGGTAGGCGTGTACGGTGGGAGGTCTATATAA
GCAGAGCTGGTTTAGTGAACCGTCAGATCCGCTAGCGCTACCGGACTCAGATCTCGAGCTCAAGCTTACC
ATGGCGGCCCCCGGCAGCGCCCGGCGACCCCTGCTGCTGCTACTGCTGTTGCTGCTGCTCGGCCTCATGC
ATTGTGCGTCAGCAGCAATGTTTATGGTGAAAAATGGCAACGGGACCGCGTGCATAATGGCCAACTTCTC
TGCTGCCTTCTCAGTGAACTACGACACCAAGAGTGGCCCTAAGAACATGACCTTTGACCTGCCATCAGAT
GCCACAGTGGTGCTCAACCGCAGCTCCTGTGGAAAAGAGAACACTTCTGACCCCAGTCTCGTGATTGCTT
TTGGAAGAGGACATACACTCACTCTCAATTTCACGAGAAATGCAACACGTTACAGCGTCCAGCTCATGAG
TTTTGTTTATAACTTGTCAGACACACACCTTTTCCCCAATGCGAGCTCCAAAGAAATCAAGACTGTGGAA
TCTATAACTGACATCAGGGCAGATATAGATAAAAAATACAGATGTGTTAGTGGCACCCAGGTCCACATGA
ACAACGTGACCGTAACGCTCCATGATGCCACCATCCAGGCGTACCTTTCCAACAGCAGCTTCAGCAGGGG
AGAGACACGCTGTGAACAAGACAGGCCTTCCCCAACCACAGCGCCCCCTGCGCCACCCAGCCCCTCGCCC
TCACCCGTGCCCAAGAGCCCCTCTGTGGACAAGTACAACGTGAGCGGCACCAACGGGACCTGCCTGCTGG
CCAGCATGGGGCTGCAGCTGAACCTCACCTATGAGAGGAAGGACAACACGACGGTGACAAGGCTTCTCAA
CATCAACCCCAACAAGACCTCGGCCAGCGGGAGCTGCGGCGCCCACCTGGTGACTCTGGAGCTGCACAGC
GAGGGCACCACCGTCCTGCTCTTCCAGTTCGGGATGAATGCAAGTTCTAGCCGGTTTTTCCTACAAGGAA
TCCAGTTGAATACAATTCTTCCTGACGCCAGAGACCCCGCCTTTAAAGCTGCCAACGGCTCCCTGCGAGC
GCTGCAGGCCACAGTCGGCAATTCCTACAAGTGCAACGCGGAGGAGCACGTCCGTGTCACGAAGGCGTTT
TCAGTCAATATATTCAAAGTGTGGGTCCAGGCTTTCAAGGTGGAAGGTGGCCAGTTTGGCTCTGTGGAGG
AGTGTCTGCTGGACGAGAACAGCATGCTGATCCCCATCGCTGTGGGTGGTGCCCTGGCGGGGCTGGTCCT
CATCGTCCTCATCGCCTACCTCGTCGGCAGGAAGAGGAGTCACGCAGGCTACCAGACTATCCAGTCGACG
GTACCGCGGGCCCGGGATCCACCGGTCATGGTCGACTCATCACGTCGTAAGTGGAATAAGACAGGTCACG
CAGTCAGAGCTATAGGTCGGCTGAGCTCACTCGAGAACGTCTATATCAAGGCCGACGAGCAGAAGAACGG
CATCAAGGCGTACTTCAAGATCCGCCACAACATCGAGGGCGGCGGCGTGCAGCTCGCCTACCACTACCAG
CAGAACACCCCCATCGGCGACGGCCCCGTGCTGCTGCCCGACAACCACTACCTGAGCGTGCAGTCCATGC
TTTCGAAAGACCCCAACGAGAAGCGCGATCACATGGTCCTGCTGGAGTTCGTGACCGCCGCCGGGATCAC
TCTCGGCATGGACGAGCTGTACAAGGGCGGTACCGGAGGGAGCGAATCCATGGTGAGCAAGGGCGAGGAG
CTGTTCACCGGGGTGGTGCCCATCCAGGTCGAGCTGGACGGCGACGTAAACGGCCACAAGTTCAGCGTGT
CCGGCGAGGGTGAGGGCGATGCCACCTACGGCAAGCTGACCCTGAAGTTCATCTGCACCACCGGCAAGCT
GCCCGTGCCCTGGCCCACCCTCGTGACCACCCTGACCTACGGCGTGCAGTGCTTCAGCCGCTACCCCGAC
CACATGAAGCAGCACGACTTCTTCAAGTCCGCCATGCCCGAAGGCTACATCCAGGAGCGCACCATCTTCT
TCAAGGGCGACGGCAACTACAAGACCCGCGCCGAGGTGAAGTTCGAGGGCGACACCCTGGTGAACCGCAT
CGAGCTGAAGGGCATCGACTTCAAGGAGGACGGCAACATCCTGGGGCACAAGCTGGAGTACAACACGCGT
GACCAACTGACTGAAGAGCAGATCGCAGAATTTAAAGAGGCTTTCTCCCTATTTGACAAGGACGGGGATG
GGACGATAACAACCAAGGAGCTGGGGACGGTGATGCGGTCTCTGGGGCAGAACCCCACAGAAGCAGAGCT
GCAGGACATGATCAATGAAGTAGATGCCGACGGTGACGGCACAATCGACTTCCCTGAGTTCCTGACAATG
ATGGCAAGAAAAATGAAAGACACAGACAGTGAAGAAGAAATTAGAGAAGCGTTCCGTGTGTTTGATAAGG
ACGGCAATGGCTACATCGGCGCAGCAGAGCTTCGCCACGTGATGACAAACCTTGGAGAGAAGTTAACAGA
TGAAGAGGTTGATGAAATGATCAGGGTAGCAGACATCGATGGGGATGGTCAGGTAAACTACGAAGAGTTT
GTACAAATGATGACAGCGAAGTAAGCGGCCGCGACTCTAGATCATAATCAGCCATACCACATTTGTAGAG
GTTTTACTTGCTTTAAAAAACCTCCCACACCTCCCCCTGAACCTGAAACATAAAATGAATGCAATTGTTG
TTGTTAACTTGTTTATTGCAGCTTATAATGGTTACAAATAAAGCAATAGCATCACAAATTTCACAAATAA
AGCATTTTTTTCACTGCATTCTAGTTGTGGTTTGTCCAAACTCATCAATGTATCTTAAGGCGTAAATTGT
AAGCGTTAATATTTTGTTAAAATTCGCGTTAAATTTTTGTTAAATCAGCTCATTTTTTAACCAATAGGCC
GAAATCGGCAAAATCCCTTATAAATCAAAAGAATAGACCGAGATAGGGT
[37 nt withheld, positions 3550-3586]
AAAGAACGTGGACTCCAACGTCAAAGG
[49 nt withheld, positions 3614-3662]
T
[91 nt withheld, positions 3664-3754]
G
[124 nt withheld, positions 3756-3879]
CAGGTGGCACTTTTCGGGGAAATGTGCGCGGAACCCCTATTTGTTTATTTTTCTAAATACATTCAAATAT
GTATCCGCTCATGAGACAATAACCCTGATAAATGCTTCAATAATATTGAAAAAGGAAGAGTCCTGAGGCG
GAAAGAACCAGCTGTGGAATGTGTGTCAGTTAGGGTGTGGAAAGTCCCCAGGCTCCCCAGCAGGCAGAAG
TATGCAAAGCATGCATCTCAATTAGTCAGCAACCAGGTGTGGAAAGTCCCCAGGCTCCCCAGCAGGCAGA
AGTATGCAAAGCATGCATCTCAATTAGTCAGCAACCATAGTCCCGCCCCTAACTCCGCCCATCCCGCCCC
TAACTCCGCCCAGTTCCGCCCATTCTCCGCCCCATGGCTGACTAATTTTTTTTATTTATGCAGAGGCCGA
GGCCGCCTCGGCCTCTGAGCTATTCCAGAAGTAGTGAGGAGGCTTTTTTGGAGGCCTAGGCTTTTGCAAA
GATCGATCAAGAGACAGGATGAGGATCGTTTCGCATGATTGAACAAGATGGATTGCACGCAGGTTCTCCG
GCCGCTTGGGTGGAGAGGCTATTCGGCTATGACTGGGCACAACAGACAATCGGCTGCTCTGATGCCGCCG
TGTTCCGGCTGTCAGCGCAGGGGCGCCCGGTTCTTTTTGTCAAGACCGACCTGTCCGGTGCCCTGAATGA
ACTGCAAGACGAGGCAGCGCGGCTATCGTGGCTGGCCACGACGGGCGTTCCTTGCGCAGCTGTGCTCGAC
GTTGTCACTGAAGCGGGAAGGGACTGGCTGCTATTGGGCGAAGTGCCGGGGCAGGATCTCCTGTCATCTC
ACCTTGCTCCTGCCGAGAAAGTATCCATCATGGCTGATGCAATGCGGCGGCTGCATACGCTTGATCCGGC
TACCTGCCCATTCGACCACCAAGCGAAACATCGCATCGAGCGAGCACGTACTCGGATGGAAGCCGGTCTT
GTCGATCAGGATGATCTGGACGAAGAGCATCAGGGGCTCGCGCCAGCCGAACTGTTCGCCAGGCTCAAGG
CGAGCATGCCCGACGGCGAGGATCTCGTCGTGACCCATGGCGATGCCTGCTTGCCGAATATCATGGTGGA
AAATGGCCGCTTTTCTGGATTCATCGACTGTGGCCGGCTGGGTGTGGCGGACCGCTATCAGGACATAGCG
TTGGCTACCCGTGATATTGCTGAAGAGCTTGGCGGCGAATGGGCTGACCGCTTCCTCGTGCTTTACGGTA
TCGCCGCTCCCGATTCGCAGCGCATCGCCTTCTATCGCCTTCTTGACGAGTTCTTCTGAGCGGGACTCTG
GGGTTCGAAATGACCGACCAAGCGACGCCCAACCTGCCATCACGAGATTTCGATTCCACCGCCGCCTTCT
ATGAAAGGTTGGGCTTCGGAATCGTTTTCCGGGACGCCGGCTGGATGATCCTCCAGCGCGGGGATCTCAT
GCTGGAGTTCTTCGCCCACCCTAGGGGGAGGCTAACTGAAACACGGAAGGAGACAATACCGGAAGGAACC
CGCGCTATGACGGCAATAAAAAGACAGAATAAAACGCACGGTGTTGGGTCGTTTGTTCATAAACGCGGGG
TTCGGTCCCAGGGCTGGCACTCTGTCGATACCCCACCGAGACCCCATTGGGGCCAATACGCCCGCGTTTC
TTCCTTTTCCCCACCCCACCCCCCAAGTTCGGGTGAAGGCCCAGGGCTCGCAGCCAACGTCGGGGCGGCA
GGCCCTGCCATAGCCTCAGGTTACTCATATATACTTTAGATTGATTTAAAACTTCATTTTTAATTTAAAA
GGATCTAGGTGAAGATCCTTTTTGATAATCTCATGACCAAAATCCCTTAACGTGAGTTTTCGTTCCACTG
AGCGTCAGACCCCGTAGAAAAGATCAAAGGATCTTCTTGAGATCCTTTTTTTCTGCGCGTAATCTGCTGC
TTGCAAACAAAAAAACCACCGCTACCAGCGGTGGTTTGTTTGCCGGATCAAGAGCTACCAACTCTTTTTC
CGAAGGTAACTGGCTTCAGCAGAGCGCAGATACCAAATACTGTTCTTCTAGTGTAGCCGTAGTTAGGCCA
CCACTTCAAGAACTCTGTAGCACCGCCTACATACCTCGCTCTGCTAATCCTGTTACCAGTGGCTGCTGCC
AGTGGCGATAAGTCGTGTCTTACCGGGTTGGACTCAAGACGATAGTTACCGGATAAGGCGCAGCGGTCGG
GCTGAACGGGGGGTTCGTGCACACAGCCCAGCTTGGAGCGAACGACCTACACCGAACTGAGATACCTACA
GCGTGAGCTATGAGAAAGCGCCACGCTTCCCGAAGGGAGAAAGGCGGACAGGTATCCGGTAAGCGGCAGG
GTCGGAACAGGAGAGCGCACGAGGGAGCTTCCAGGGGGAAACGCCTGGTATCTTTATAGTCCTGTCGGGT
TTCGCCACCTCTGACTTGAGCGTCGATTTTTGTGATGCTCGTCAGGGGGGCGGAGCCTATGGAAAAACGC
CAGCAACGCGGCCTTTTTACGGTTCCTGGCCTTTTGCTGGCCTTTTGCTCACATGTTCTTTCCTGCGTTA
TCCCCTGATTCTGTGGATAACCGTATTACCGCCATGCAT
